>Addgene plasmid #46055 | pXP721 | depositor full sequence | sequence record 64878 | pXP721 sequence 5205 bps
CATATGACGGATTAGAAGCCGCCGAGCGGGTGACAGCCCTCCGAAGGAAGACTCTCCTCCGTGCGTCCTC
GTCCTCACCGGTCGCGTTCCTGAAACGCAGATGTGCCTCGCGCCGCACTGCTCCGAACAATAAAGATTCT
ACAATACTAGCTTTTATGGTTATGAAGAGGAAAAATTGGCAGTAACCTGGCCCCACAAACCTTCAAATGA
ACGAATCAAATTAACAACCATAGGATGATAATGCGATTAGTTTTTTAGCCTTATTTCTGGGGTAATTAAT
CAGCGAAGCGATGATTTTTGATCTATTAACAGATATATAAATGCAAAAACTGCATTAACCACTTTAACTA
ATACTTTCAACATTTTCGGTTTGTATTACTTCTTATTCAAATGTAATAAAAGTATCAACAAAAAATTGTT
AATATACCTCTATACTTTAACGTCAAGGAGAAAAAACCACTAGTCTCGAGTCATGTAATTAGTTATGTCA
CGCTTACATTCACGCCCTCCCCCCACATCCGCTCTAACCGAAAAGGAAGGAGTTAGACAACCTGAAGTCT
AGGTCCCTATTTATTTTTTTATAGTTATGTTAGTATTAAGAACGTTATTTATATTTCAAATTTTTCTTTT
TTTTCTGTACAGACGCGTGTACGCATGTAACATTATACTGAAAACCTTGCTTGAGAAGGTTTTGGGACGC
TCGAAGGCTTTAATTTGCGGCCAAGCTTGCATGCCTGCAGGTCGACTCTAGAGGATCCCCGGGATAACTT
CGTATAATGTATGCTATACGAAGTTATGGATTTTCTTAACTTCTTCGGCGACAGCATCACCGACTTCGGT
GGTACTGTTGGAACCACCTAAATCACCAGTTCTGATACCTGCATCCAAAACCTTTTTAACTGCATCTTCA
ATGGCCTTACCTTCTTCAGGCAAGTTCAATGACAATTTCAACATCATTGCAGCAGACAAGATAGTGGCGA
TAGGGTTGACCTTATTCTTTGGCAAATCTGGAGCAGAACCGTGGCATGGTTCGTACAAACCAAATGCGGT
GTTCTTGTCTGGCAAAGAGGCCAAGGACGCAGATGGCAACAAACCCAAGGAACCTGGGATAACGGAGGCT
TCATCGGAGATGATATCACCAAACATGTTGCTGGTGATTATAATACCATTTAGGTGGGTTGGGTTCTTAA
CTAGGATCATGGCGGCAGAATCAATCAATTGATGTTGAACCTTCAATGTAGGAAATTCGTTCTTGATGGT
TTCCTCCACAGTTTTTCTCCATAATCTTGAAGAGGCCAAAACATTAGCTTTATCCAAGGACCAAATAGGC
AATGGTGGCTCATGTTGTAGGGCCATGAAAGCGGCCATTCTTGTGATTCTTTGCACTTCTGGAACGGTGT
ATTGTTCACTATCCCAAGCGACACCATCACCATCATCTTCCTTTCTCTTACCAAAGTAAATACCTCCCAC
TAATTCTCTGACAACAACGAAGTCAGTACCTTTAGCAAATTGTGGCTTGATTGGAGATAAGTCTAAAAGA
GAGTCGGATGCAAAGTTACATGGTCTTAAGTTGGCGTACAATTGAAGTTCTTTACGGATTTTTAGTAAAC
CTTGTTCAGGTCTAACACTACCTGTACCCCATTTAGGACCACCCACAGCACCTAACAAAACGGCATCAGC
CTTCTTGGAGGCTTCCAGCGCCTCATCTGGAAGTGGGACACCTGTAGCTTCGATAGCAGCACCACCAATT
AAATGATTTTCGAAATCGAACTTGACATTGGAACGAACATCAGAAATAGCTTTAAGAACCTTAATGGCTT
CGGCTGTGATTTCTTGACCAACGTGGTCACCTGGCAAAACGACGATCTTCTTAGGGGCAGACATTAGAAT
GGTATATCCTTGAAATATATATATATATTGCTGAAATGTAAAAGGTAAGAAAAGTTAGAAAGTAAGACGA
TTGCTAACCACCTATTGGAAAAACAATAGGTCCTTAAATAATATTGTCAACTTCAAGTATTGTGATGCAA
GCATTTAGTCATGAACGCTTCTCTATTCTATATGAAAAGCCGGTTCCGGCGCTCTCACCTTTCCTTTTTC
TCCCAATTTTTCAGTTGAAAAAGGTATATGCGTCAGGCGACCTCTGAAATTAACAAAAAATTTCCAGTCA
TCGAATTTGATTCTGTGCGATAGCGCCCCTGTGTGTTCTCGTTATGTTGAGGAAAAAAATAATGGTTAAT
AACTTCGTATAATGTATGCTATACGAAGTTATCCCGGGTACCGAGCTCGAATTCATCACGTGCTATAAAA
ATAATTATAATTTAAATTTTTTAATATAAATATATAAATTAAAAATAGAAAGTAAAAAAAGAAATTAAAG
AAAAAATAGTTTTTGTTTTCCGAAGATGTAAAAGACTCTAGGGGGATCGCCAACAAATACTACCTTTTAT
CTTGCTCTTCCTGCTCTCAGGTATTAATGCCGAATTGTTTCATCTTGTCTGTGTAGAAGACCACACACGA
AAATCCTGTGATTTTACATTTTACTTATCGTTAATCGAATGTATATCTATTTAATCTGCTTTTCTTGTCT
AATAAATATATATGTAAAGTACGCTTTTTGTTGAAATTTTTTAAACCTTTGTTTATTTTTTTTTCTTCAT
TCCGTAACTCTTCTACCTTCTTTATTTACTTTCTAAAATCCAAATACAAAACATAAAAATAAATAAACAC
AGAGTAAATTCCCAAATTATTCCATCATTAAAAGATACGAGGCGCGTGTAAGTTACGAATTCGTAATCAT
GGTCATAGCTGTTTCCTGTGTGAAATTGTTATCCGCTCACAATTCCACACAACATACGAGCCGGAAGCAT
AAAGTGTAAAGCCTGGGGTGCCTAATGAGTGAGCTAACTCACATTAATTGCGTTGCGCTCACTGCCCGCT
TTCCAGTCGGGAAACCTGTCGTGCCAGCTGCATTAATGAATCGGCCAACGCGCGGGGAGAGGCGGTTTGC
GTATTGGGCGCTCTTCCGCTTCCTCGCTCACTGACTCGCTGCGCTCGGTCGTTCGGCTGCGGCGAGCGGT
ATCAGCTCACTCAAAGGCGGTAATACGGTTATCCACAGAATCAGGGGATAACGCAGGAAAGAACATGTGA
GCAAAAGGCCAGCAAAAGGCCAGGAACCGTAAAAAGGCCGCGTTGCTGGCGTTTTTCCATAGGCTCCGCC
CCCCTGACGAGCATCACAAAAATCGACGCTCAAGTCAGAGGTGGCGAAACCCGACAGGACTATAAAGATA
CCAGGCGTTTCCCCCTGGAAGCTCCCTCGTGCGCTCTCCTGTTCCGACCCTGCCGCTTACCGGATACCTG
TCCGCCTTTCTCCCTTCGGGAAGCGTGGCGCTTTCTCATAGCTCACGCTGTAGGTATCTCAGTTCGGTGT
AGGTCGTTCGCTCCAAGCTGGGCTGTGTGCACGAACCCCCCGTTCAGCCCGACCGCTGCGCCTTATCCGG
TAACTATCGTCTTGAGTCCAACCCGGTAAGACACGACTTATCGCCACTGGCAGCAGCCACTGGTAACAGG
ATTAGCAGAGCGAGGTATGTAGGCGGTGCTACAGAGTTCTTGAAGTGGTGGCCTAACTACGGCTACACTA
GAAGGACAGTATTTGGTATCTGCGCTCTGCTGAAGCCAGTTACCTTCGGAAAAAGAGTTGGTAGCTCTTG
ATCCGGCAAACAAACCACCGCTGGTAGCGGTGGTTTTTTTGTTTGCAAGCAGCAGATTACGCGCAGAAAA
AAAGGATCTCAAGAAGATCCTTTGATCTTTTCTACGGGGTCTGACGCTCAGTGGAACGAAAACTCACGTT
AAGGGATTTTGGTCATGAGATTATCAAAAAGGATCTTCACCTAGATCCTTTTAAATTAAAAATGAAGTTT
TAAATCAATCTAAAGTATATATGAGTAAACTTGGTCTGACAGTTACCAATGCTTAATCAGTGAGGCACCT
ATCTCAGCGATCTGTCTATTTCGTTCATCCATAGTTGCCTGACTCCCCGTCGTGTAGATAACTACGATAC
GGGAGGGCTTACCATCTGGCCCCAGTGCTGCAATGATACCGCGAGACCCACGCTCACCGGCTCCAGATTT
ATCAGCAATAAACCAGCCAGCCGGAAGGGCCGAGCGCAGAAGTGGTCCTGCAACTTTATCCGCCTCCATC
CAGTCTATTAATTGTTGCCGGGAAGCTAGAGTAAGTAGTTCGCCAGTTAATAGTTTGCGCAACGTTGTTG
CCATTGCTACAGGCATCGTGGTGTCACGCTCGTCGTTTGGTATGGCTTCATTCAGCTCCGGTTCCCAACG
ATCAAGGCGAGTTACATGATCCCCCATGTTGTGCAAAAAAGCGGTTAGCTCCTTCGGTCCTCCGATCGTT
GTCAGAAGTAAGTTGGCCGCAGTGTTATCACTCATGGTTATGGCAGCACTGCATAATTCTCTTACTGTCA
TGCCATCCGTAAGATGCTTTTCTGTGACTGGTGAGTACTCAACCAAGTCATTCTGAGAATAGTGTATGCG
GCGACCGAGTTGCTCTTGCCCGGCGTCAATACGGGATAATACCGCGCCACATAGCAGAACTTTAAAAGTG
CTCATCATTGGAAAACGTTCTTCGGGGCGAAAACTCTCAAGGATCTTACCGCTGTTGAGATCCAGTTCGA
TGTAACCCACTCGTGCACCCAACTGATCTTCAGCATCTTTTACTTTCACCAGCGTTTCTGGGTGAGCAAA
AACAGGAAGGCAAAATGCCGCAAAAAAGGGAATAAGGGCGACACGGAAATGTTGAATACTCATACTCTTC
CTTTTTCAATATTATTGAAGCATTTATCAGGGTTATTGTCTCATGAGCGGATACATATTTGAATGTATTT
AGAAAAATAAACAAATAGGGGTTCCGCGCACATTTCCCCGAAAAGTGCCACCTGACGTCTAAGAAACCAT
TATTATCATGACATTAACCTATAAAAATAGGCGTATCACGAGGCCCTTTCGTCTCGCGCGTTTCGGTGAT
GACGGTGAAAACCTCTGACACATGCAGCTCCCGGAGACGGTCACAGCTTGTCTGTAAGCGGATGCCGGGA
GCAGACAAGCCCGTCAGGGCGCGTCAGCGGGTGTTGGCGGGTGTCGGGGCTGGCTTAACTATGCGGCATC
AGAGCAGATTGTACTGAGAGTGCAC
Features (pLannotate 1.2.2; 18 found; start..end, strand, type, name):
      8..450     +  promoter       GAL1 promoter: S. cerevisiae GAL1; inducible promoter, regulated by Gal4
    471..718     +  terminator     CYC1 terminator: S. cerevisiae CYC1; transcription terminator for CYC1
    723..763     -  misc_feature   MCS (fragment): pUC18/19 multiple cloning site
    764..797     -  protein_bind   loxP: Cre-mediated recombination occurs in the 8-bp core sequence (GCATACAT). Cre recombinase
    798..1884    -  CDS            LEU2 (fragment): 3-isopropylmalate dehydrogenase, required for leucine biosynthesis; S. cerevisiae LEU2; yeast auxotrophic marker
   1885..2237    -  promoter       LEU2 promoter (fragment): S. cerevisiae LEU2
   2239..2272    -  protein_bind   loxP: Cre-mediated recombination occurs in the 8-bp core sequence (GCATACAT). Cre recombinase
   2273..2294    -  misc_feature   MCS (fragment): pUC18/19 multiple cloning site
   2295..2786    +  misc_feature   CEN/ARS: S. cerevisiae CEN6 centromere fused to an autonomously replicating sequence
   2826..2842    -  protein_bind   lac operator: The lac repressor binds to the lac operator to inhibit transcription in E. coli. This inhibition can be relieved by adding lactose or isopropyl-β-D-thiogalactopyranoside (IPTG). lac repressor encoded by lacI
   2850..2880    -  promoter       lac promoter: promoter for the E. coli lac operon
   2895..2916    -  protein_bind   CAP binding site: CAP binding activates transcription in the presence of cAMP. E. coli catabolite activator protein
   2929..3021    -  CDS            lacI (fragment): lac repressor; lacI; The lac repressor binds to the lac operator to inhibit transcription in E. coli. This inhibition can be relieved by adding lactose or isopropyl-β-D-thiogalactopyranoside (IPTG).
   3204..3792    -  rep_origin     ori: high-copy-number ColE1/pMB1/pBR322/pUC origin of replication
   3963..4823    -  CDS            AmpR: β-lactamase; bla; confers resistance to ampicillin, carbenicillin, and related antibiotics
   4824..4928    -  promoter       AmpR promoter: bla
   5023..5058    +  CDS            rop (fragment): Rop protein, which maintains plasmids at low copy number; rop
   5160..6       +  misc_feature   bom (fragment) (across the origin): basis of mobility region from pBR322
