[The description below was written by a language model from this plasmid's Addgene catalogue record and pLannotate feature annotations shown in this document.]
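Description:
pXP721 is an empty yeast expression backbone built on pUC18, about 5.2 kb in size, and belongs to a vector set with regulated promoters developed for systematic metabolic engineering in Saccharomyces cerevisiae. It is an E. coli–yeast shuttle plasmid. In bacteria it replicates at high copy from the pUC-type ColE1/pMB1 origin and is selected through the AmpR β-lactamase gene under its own promoter. In yeast it carries a CEN/ARS element (the CEN6 centromere fused to an autonomously replicating sequence), which gives stable, low-copy episomal maintenance, and it is selected by complementation of leucine auxotrophy with the LEU2 marker driven by the LEU2 promoter.

The expression cassette consists of the S. cerevisiae GAL1 promoter, a Gal4-regulated inducible promoter, followed after a short gap by the CYC1 transcription terminator. No gene is present. A coding sequence of interest is meant to be inserted by restriction cloning, presumably into the short interval between promoter and terminator, although the record does not list the available sites there. The LEU2 marker cassette is flanked by two loxP sites, so Cre recombinase can excise the marker, an arrangement generally used for marker recycling in strains undergoing multiple engineering steps.

The remaining annotations are residual pUC18 backbone sequence and play no evident role in yeast expression: MCS fragments, the lac promoter, operator and CAP site, and small fragments of lacI, rop and bom. The depositor notes a few discrepancies between repository quality-control sequencing and the full depositor sequence, which are not thought to affect function.
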