Addgene plasmid #46055: pXP721
Purpose: (Empty Backbone)
Depositing lab: Nancy DaSilva. Depositing organization: University of California, Irvine. Publication: Development and characterization of a vector set with regulated promoters for systematic metabolic engineering in Saccharomyces cerevisiae. Shen MW, Fang F, Sandmeyer S, Da Silva NA. Yeast. 2012 Dec;29(12):495-503. doi: 10.1002/yea.2930. Epub 2012 Nov 19. PubMed 23166051.
Backbone
  Vector backbone: pUC18
  Backbone manufacturer: Invitrogen
  Backbone size (bp): 5205
  Vector type: Yeast Expression
  Promoter: GAL1
  Selectable markers: LEU2
Growth in bacteria
  Bacterial resistance: Ampicillin, 100 μg/mL
  Growth temperature: 37°C
  Growth strain: XL1 Blue
  Copy number: High Copy
Gene/Insert
  Cloning method: Restriction Enzyme
Terms and licenses: Academic/Nonprofit Terms; Industry Terms: Not Available to Industry
Depositor comments: Addgene's quality control sequencing has identified a few discrepancies compared to the depositor's full sequence; these differences are not thought to affect plasmid function.
How to cite: pXP721 was a gift from Nancy DaSilva (Addgene plasmid # 46055 ; http://n2t.net/addgene:46055 ; RRID:Addgene_46055)
