>Addgene plasmid #46055 | pXP721 | addgene partial sequence | sequence record 66387 | Leu2-F 5'-atgctgtcgccgaagaag-3'
ACTTCGTATAGCATACATTATACGAAGTTATCCCGGGGATCCTCTAGAGTCGACCTGCAGGCATGCAAGC
TTGGCCGCAAATTAAAGCCTTCGAGCGTCCCAAAACCTTCTCAAGCAAGGTTTTCAGTATAATGTTACAT
GCGTACACGCGTCTGTACAGAAAAAAAAGAAAAATTTGAAATATAAATAACGTTCTTAATACTAACATAA
CTATAAAAAAATAAATAGGGACCTAGACTTCAGGTTGTCTAACTCCTTCCTTTTCGGTTAGAGCGGATGT
GGGGGGAGGGCGTGAATGTAAGCGTGACATAACTAATTACATGACTCGAGACTAGTGGTTTTTTCTCCTT
GACGTTAAAGTATAGAGGTATATTAACAATTTTTTGTTGATACTTTTATTACATTTGAATAAGAAGTAAT
ACAAACCGAAAATGTTGAAAGTATTAGTTAAAGTGGTTATGCAGTTTTTGCATTTATATATCTGTTAATA
GATCAAAAATCATCGCTTCGCTGATTAATTACCCCAGAAATAAGGCTAAAAAACTAATCGCATTATCATC
CTATGGTTGTTAATTTGATTCGTTCATTTGAAGGTTTGTGGGGCCAGGTTACTGCCAATTTTTCCTCTTC
ATAACCATAAAAGCTAGTATTGTAGAATCTTTATTGTTCGGAGCAGTGCGGCGCGAGGCACATCTGCGTT
TCAGGAACGCGACCGGTGAAGACGAGGACGCACGGAGGAGAGTCTTCCTTCGGAGGGCTGTCACCCGCTC
GGCGGCTTCTAATCCGTCATATGCCTGGTGCACTCTCAGTACAATCTGCTCTGAT
