>Addgene plasmid #46055 | pXP721 | addgene partial sequence | sequence record 67457 | LEU2-R 5'-accggtaccccatttaggac-3'
ACAAAACGGCATCAGCCTTCTTGGAGGCTTCCAGCGCCTCATCTGGAAGTGGGACACCTGTAGCTTCGAT
AGCAGCACCACCAATTAAATGATTTTCGAAATCGAACTTGACATTGGAACGAACATCAGAAATAGCTTTA
AGAACCTTAATGGCTTCGGCTGTGATTTCTTGACCAACGTGGTCACCTGGCAAAACGACGATCTTCTTAG
GGGCAGACATTAGAATGGTATATCCTTGAAATATATATATATATTGCTGAAATGTAAAAGGTAAGAAAAG
TTAGAAAGTAAGACGATTGCTAACCACCTATTGGAAAAACAATAGGTCCTTAAATAATATTGTCAACTTC
AAGTATTGTGATGCAAGCATTTAGTCATGAACGCTTCTCTATTCTATATGAAAAGCCGGTTCCGGCGCTC
TCACCTTTCCTTTTTCTCCCAATTTTTCAGTTGAAAAAGGTATATGCGTCAGGCGACCTCTGAAATTAAC
AAAAAATTTCCAGTCATCGAATTTGATTCTGTGCGATAGCGCCCCTGTGTGTTCTCGTTATGTTGAGGAA
AAAAATAATGGTTAATAACTTCGTATAATGTATGCTATACGAAGTTATCCCGGGTACCGAGCTCGAATTC
GTAACTTACACGCGCCTCGTATCTTTTAATGATGGAATAATTTGGGAATTTACTCTGTGTTTATTTATTT
TTATGTTTTGTATTTGGATTTTAGAAAGTAAATAAAGAAGGTAGAAGAGTTACGGAATGAAGAAAAAAAA
ATAAACAAAGGTTTAAAAAATTTCAACAAAAAGCGTACTTTACATATATATTTATTAGACAAGAAAAGC
